Addgene plasmid #226105: pcs2-ATF4uORF1-2-GFP-IRES-mCherry
Purpose: ATF4uORF1-2 stability reporter construct with deletion of SIFI degron helices 1&2 for transient expression in mammalian cells to read out activation of the integrated stress response (ISR)
Depositing lab: Michael Rape. Depositing organization: University of California, Berkeley. Publication: Stress response silencing by an E3 ligase mutated in neurodegeneration. Haakonsen DL, Heider M, Ingersoll AJ, Vodehnal K, Witus SR, Uenaka T, Wernig M, Rape M. Nature. 2024 Feb;626(8000):874-880. doi: 10.1038/s41586-023-06985-7. Epub 2024 Jan 31. PubMed 38297121.
Backbone
  Vector backbone: pcs2-GFP-IRES-mCherry
  Vector type: Mammalian Expression
Growth in bacteria
  Bacterial resistance: Ampicillin, 100 μg/mL
  Growth temperature: 37°C
  Growth strain: DH5alpha
  Copy number: Unknown
Gene/Insert
  Gene/Insert name: atf4
  Species: H. sapiens (human)
  Mutation: contains uORF1-2 of ATF4, whose stability can serve as a read-out for activation of the integrated stress response
  Entrez Gene: ATF4 (a.k.a. CREB-2, CREB2, TAXREB67, TXREB)
  Tag / fusion protein: GFP (C terminal on backbone)
Terms and licenses: Academic/Nonprofit Terms; Industry Terms: Not Available to Industry
Depositor comments: Cloned into BsmBI digested pcs2-GFP-IRES-mCherry.
How to cite: pcs2-ATF4uORF1-2-GFP-IRES-mCherry was a gift from Michael Rape (Addgene plasmid # 226105 ; http://n2t.net/addgene:226105 ; RRID:Addgene_226105)
