[The description below was written by a language model from this plasmid's Addgene catalogue record and pLannotate feature annotations shown in this document.]
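Description:
pcs2-ATF4uORF1-2-GFP-IRES-mCherry is a 6,385-nt mammalian expression plasmid built on the pCS2-derived backbone pcs2-GFP-IRES-mCherry and intended for transient transfection. It is propagated in E. coli through a high-copy ColE1/pUC-type origin with ampicillin selection (β-lactamase under its own promoter). It also carries an f1 phage origin and leftover lac-region fragments typical of the cloning backbone.

The expression unit lies on the reverse strand and is driven by the simian CMV IE94 enhancer/promoter, followed by an SP6 promoter that could allow in vitro transcription. Between the SP6 promoter and the GFP coding sequence is an unannotated stretch of roughly 330 nt. This presumably holds the human ATF4 insert, which the record says was cloned into the BsmBI-digested backbone. The insert comprises the uORF1-2 region of ATF4, joined at its C-terminal side to GFP, which the feature table identifies as codon-optimized AcGFP1. An EMCV IRES then directs independent translation of mCherry from the same transcript, and an SV40 polyadenylation signal sits at the end of the unit. T3 and partial T7 promoters flank this 3′ region.

Because both fluorophores come from one mRNA, mCherry acts as an internal control for transfection and transcript level. The GFP-to-mCherry ratio therefore reports the abundance of the ATF4 uORF1-2–GFP fusion, and the record describes this as a stability reporter for reading out activation of the integrated stress response. The stated purpose also mentions a deletion of SIFI degron helices 1 and 2, but neither the mutation field nor the feature table describes such a deletion, so that detail cannot be confirmed from the record.
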