Features (pLannotate 1.2.2; 17 found; start..end, strand, type, name):
    284..856     -  misc_feature   IRES: internal ribosome entry site (IRES) of the encephalomyocarditis virus (EMCV)
    864..1583    -  CDS            AcGFP1: Aequorea coerulescens GFP mammalian codon-optimized
   1919..1937    -  promoter       SP6 promoter: promoter for bacteriophage SP6 RNA polymerase
   1972..2949    -  promoter       CMV IE94 promoter: enhancer/promoter region of simian cytomegalovirus major immediate early transcription unit IE94
   2956..3022    +  CDS            lacZα (fragment): LacZα fragment of β-galactosidase; lacZ fragment
   3027..3455    +  rep_origin     f1 ori (sequence partly withheld): f1 bacteriophage origin of replication; arrow indicates direction of (+) strand synthesis
   3508..3612    +  promoter       AmpR promoter: bla
   3613..4473    +  CDS            AmpR: β-lactamase; bla; confers resistance to ampicillin, carbenicillin, and related antibiotics
   4644..5232    +  rep_origin     ori: high-copy-number ColE1/pMB1/pBR322/pUC origin of replication
   5415..5507    +  CDS            lacI (fragment): lac repressor; lacI; The lac repressor binds to the lac operator to inhibit transcription in E. coli. This inhibition can be relieved by adding lactose or isopropyl-β-D-thiogalactopyranoside (IPTG).
   5520..5541    +  protein_bind   CAP binding site: CAP binding activates transcription in the presence of cAMP. E. coli catabolite activator protein
   5556..5586    +  promoter       lac promoter: promoter for the E. coli lac operon
   5594..5610    +  protein_bind   lac operator: The lac repressor binds to the lac operator to inhibit transcription in E. coli. This inhibition can be relieved by adding lactose or isopropyl-β-D-thiogalactopyranoside (IPTG). lac repressor encoded by lacI
   5655..5673    +  promoter       T3 promoter: promoter for bacteriophage T3 RNA polymerase
   5786..5920    +  polyA_signal   SV40 poly(A) signal: SV40 polyadenylation signal
   5925..5942    +  promoter       T7 promoter (fragment): promoter for bacteriophage T7 RNA polymerase
   5953..275     -  CDS            mCherry (across the origin): mCherry is a basic (constitutively fluorescent) red fluorescent protein published in 2004, derived from Discosoma sp.. It is reported to be a very rapidly-maturing monomer with low acid sensitivity.
>Addgene plasmid #226105 | pcs2-ATF4uORF1-2-GFP-IRES-mCherry | addgene full sequence | sequence record 448414 | Addgene NGS Result
AAGGACAGCTTCAAGTAGTCGGGGATGTCGGCGGGGTGCTTCACGTAGGCCTTGGAGCCGTACATGAACT
GAGGGGACAGGATGTCCCAGGCGAAGGGCAGGGGGCCACCCTTGGTCACCTTCAGCTTGGCGGTCTGGGT
GCCCTCGTAGGGGCGGCCCTCGCCCTCGCCCTCGATCTCGAACTCGTGGCCGTTCACGGAGCCCTCCATG
TGCACCTTGAAGCGCATGAACTCCTTGATGATGGCCATGTTATCCTCCTCGCCCTTGCTCACCATTCCGG
AGGTATTATCGTGTTTTTCAAAGGAAAACCACGTCCCCGTGGTTCGGGGGGCCTAGACGTTTTTTTAACC
TCGACTAAACACATGTAAAGCATGTGCACCGAGGCCCCAGATCAGATCCCATACAATGGGGTACCTTCTG
GGCATCCTTCAGCCCCTTGTTGAATACGCTTGAGGAGAGCCATTTGACTCTTTCCACAACTATCCAACTC
ACAACGTGGCACTGGGGTTGTGCCGCCTTTGCAGGTGTATCTTATACACGTGGCTTTTGGCCGCAGAGGC
ACCTGTCGCCAGGTGGGGGGTTCCGCTGCCTGCAAAGGGTCGCTACAGACGTTGTTTGTCTTCAAGAAGC
TTCCAGAGGAACTGCTTCCTTCACGACATTCAACAGACCTTGCATTCCTTTGGCGAGAGGGGAAAGACCC
CTAGGAATGCTCGTCAAGAAGACAGGGCCAGGTTTCCGGGCCCTCACATTGCCAAAAGACGGCAATATGG
TGGAAAATAACATATAGACAAACGCACACCGGCCTTATTCCAAGCGGCTTCGGCCAGTAACGTTAGGGGG
GGGGGAGGGAGAGGGGCTCTAGATCACTTGTACAGCTCATCCATGCCGTGGGTGATGGCGGCGGCGGTCA
CGAAGCCGAAGTAGATCATGTGATCGCGCTTCTCGTTGGGGTCCTTGGACAGGGCGCTCTGGGTGGACAG
GTAGTGGTTATCGGGCAGCAGCACAGGGCCATCGCCGATGGGGGTATTCTGCTGGTAGTGGTCGGCCAGC
TGCACGCTGCCATCCTCGATGTTGTGGCGGATCTTGAAGTTCACCTTGATGCCATTCTTGGCCTTGTCGG
TCATGATGTACACATTGTGGGCGTTGTAGTTGTACTCCATCTTATTGCCCAGGATGTTGCCATCCTCCTT
GAAATCGGTGCCGGTCAGCTCGATGCGATTCACCAGGGTATCGCCCTCGAACTTCACCTCGGCGCGCGAC
TTGTAGTTGCCGTCATCCTCGAAGAAGATGGTGCGCTCCTGGATGTAGCCCTCAGGCATGGCGCTCTTGA
AGAAGTCGTGCTGCTTCATGTGATCGGGGTAGCGTGAGAAGCACTGCACGCCGTAGCTCAGGGTGGTCAC
CAGGGTGGGCCAGGGCACAGGCAGCTTGCCGGTGGTGCAGATGAACTTCAGGGTCAGCTTGCCGTAGGTG
GCATCGCCCTCGCCCTCGCCGCTCACGCTGAACTTGTGGCCATTCACATCGCCATTCAGCTCGATCAGGA
TGGGCACGATGCCGGTGAACAGCTCGGCGCCCTTGCTCACCATGCTGCCTCCGCCTCCCATGTTGCGGTG
CTTTGCTGGAATCGAGGAATGTGCTTAATTCGAAGGTGTCTTTGTCGGTTACAGCAACGCTGCTGCTGAA
TGCCGTGAGAAGCGCCATGGCTTAAGCCGCTGGGGGTTGCCGCTGCAGAGCCTGGTGCTGCTGCCGCCGC
TGCAAAGGCCAATGCTGCCGCAGGCACTGCTGCCCCTAATACGCCATGGTGGCCGTGGACCCTGAGGGCG
GGGAGGAGGGAAAACGCACACGCGCAGAGAAAACTACATCTGTGGGCGGGCAAAGTAGAAAGGTGGCGGG
ATCCGCAAAAAGAACAAGTAGCTTGTATTCTATAGTGTCACCTAAATCAAGCTTGCTCCGACGTCCCCAG
GCAGAATGGCGGTTCCCTAAACGAGCATTGCTTATATAGACCTCCCATTAGGCACGCCTACCGCCCATTT
ACGTCAATGGAACGCCCATTTGCGTCATTGCCCCTCCCCATTGACGTCAATGGGGATGTACTTGGCAGCC
ATCGCGGGCCATTTACCGCCATTGACGTCAATGGGAGTACTGCCAATGTACCCTGGCGTACTTCCAATAG
TAATGTACTTGCCAAGTTACTATTAATAGATATTGATGTACTGCCAAGTGGGCCATTTACCGTCATTGAC
GTCAATAGGGGGCGTGAGAACGGATATGAATGGGCAATGAGCCATCCCATTGACGTCAATGGTGGGTGGT
CCTATTGACGTCAATGGGCATTGAGCCAGGCGGGCCATTTACCGTAATTGACGTCAATGGGGGAGGCGCC
ATATACGTCAATAGGACCGCCCATATGACGTCAATAGGAAAGACCATATATAGAGACCATTGACGTCAAT
GGGGGAGTGGCTATGGGCGGTATTAGGAAGCCCCATATATGGTATATGGGACCGCCCATTGGGAGGGGCT
ATCTACGTCAATAGGAAAACCCATATATGGAATACTATATGGCATAGGGCCAATACATAGTATTGAACCT
GGCCAATAGCCATATTGGCATAGGGCCATATTGGATATTGCCTATATATTGATCCTGGCATATAGCCAAT
ATGGCCGCCATTATTGGCACCATGCCAATTCAATATGGCGGACTTGGCACAGGGCCAAGACCCCTCCTCA
AACTTGGCACCGTGCCAAGTAGACCCCTCCCCAGTTGGCACAGTGCCAGGTCCGCCATATTGAATTGGCA
TGGTGCCAAGTCCGCCATATTGAATTGGCTGGGGTCCAGATCCACCATATTGAATTGGCACGAGTCCATA
TACGCCATATTGAATTGGCACAGGTCCAGATCCACCATATTGAATTGGCATGAGTCCATATACGCCATAT
TGAATTGGCGGTCGACTGGCGTAATAGCGAAGAGGCCCGCACCGATCGCCCTTCCCAACAGTTGCGCAGC
CTGAATGGCGAATGGG
[124 nt withheld, positions 3027-3150]
C
[91 nt withheld, positions 3152-3242]
A
[49 nt withheld, positions 3244-3292]
CCTTTGACGTTGGAGTCCACGTTCTTT
[37 nt withheld, positions 3320-3356]
ACCCTATCTCGGTCTATTCTTTTGATTTATAAGGGATTTTGCCGATTTCGGCCTATTGGTTAAAAAATGA
GCTGATTTAACAAAAATTTAACGCGAATTTTAACAAAATATTAACGCTTACAATTTAGGTGGCACTTTTC
GGGGAAATGTGCGCGGAACCCCTATTTGTTTATTTTTCTAAATACATTCAAATATGTATCCGCTCATGAG
ACAATAACCCTGATAAATGCTTCAATAATATTGAAAAAGGAAGAGTATGAGTATTCAACATTTCCGTGTC
GCCCTTATTCCCTTTTTTGCGGCATTTTGCCTTCCTGTTTTTGCTCACCCAGAAACGCTGGTGAAAGTAA
AAGATGCTGAAGATCAGTTGGGTGCACGAGTGGGTTACATCGAACTGGATCTCAACAGCGGTAAGATCCT
TGAGAGTTTTCGCCCCGAAGAACGTTTTCCAATGATGAGCACTTTTAAAGTTCTGCTATGTGGCGCGGTA
TTATCCCGTATTGACGCCGGGCAAGAGCAACTCGGTCGCCGCATACACTATTCTCAGAATGACTTGGTTG
AGTACTCACCAGTCACAGAAAAGCATCTTACGGATGGCATGACAGTAAGAGAATTATGCAGTGCTGCCAT
AACCATGAGTGATAACACTGCGGCCAACTTACTTCTGACAACGATCGGAGGACCGAAGGAGCTAACCGCT
TTTTTGCACAACATGGGGGATCATGTAACTCGCCTTGATCGTTGGGAACCGGAGCTGAATGAAGCCATAC
CAAACGACGAGCGTGACACCACGATGCCTGTAGCAATGGCAACAACGTTGCGCAAACTATTAACTGGCGA
ACTACTTACTCTAGCTTCCCGGCAACAATTAATAGACTGGATGGAGGCGGATAAAGTTGCAGGACCACTT
CTGCGCTCGGCCCTTCCGGCTGGCTGGTTTATTGCTGATAAATCTGGAGCCGGTGAGCGTGGGTCTCGCG
GTATCATTGCAGCACTGGGGCCAGATGGTAAGCCCTCCCGTATCGTAGTTATCTACACGACGGGGAGTCA
GGCAACTATGGATGAACGAAATAGACAGATCGCTGAGATAGGTGCCTCACTGATTAAGCATTGGTAACTG
TCAGACCAAGTTTACTCATATATACTTTAGATTGATTTAAAACTTCATTTTTAATTTAAAAGGATCTAGG
TGAAGATCCTTTTTGATAATCTCATGACCAAAATCCCTTAACGTGAGTTTTCGTTCCACTGAGCGTCAGA
CCCCGTAGAAAAGATCAAAGGATCTTCTTGAGATCCTTTTTTTCTGCGCGTAATCTGCTGCTTGCAAACA
AAAAAACCACCGCTACCAGCGGTGGTTTGTTTGCCGGATCAAGAGCTACCAACTCTTTTTCCGAAGGTAA
CTGGCTTCAGCAGAGCGCAGATACCAAATACTGTTCTTCTAGTGTAGCCGTAGTTAGGCCACCACTTCAA
GAACTCTGTAGCACCGCCTACATACCTCGCTCTGCTAATCCTGTTACCAGTGGCTGCTGCCAGTGGCGAT
AAGTCGTGTCTTACCGGGTTGGACTCAAGACGATAGTTACCGGATAAGGCGCAGCGGTCGGGCTGAACGG
GGGGTTCGTGCACACAGCCCAGCTTGGAGCGAACGACCTACACCGAACTGAGATACCTACAGCGTGAGCT
ATGAGAAAGCGCCACGCTTCCCGAAGGGAGAAAGGCGGACAGGTATCCGGTAAGCGGCAGGGTCGGAACA
GGAGAGCGCACGAGGGAGCTTCCAGGGGGAAACGCCTGGTATCTTTATAGTCCTGTCGGGTTTCGCCACC
TCTGACTTGAGCGTCGATTTTTGTGATGCTCGTCAGGGGGGCGGAGCCTATGGAAAAACGCCAGCAACGC
GGCCTTTTTACGGTTCCTGGCCTTTTGCTGGCCTTTTGCTCACATGTTCTTTCCTGCGTTATCCCCTGAT
TCTGTGGATAACCGTATTACCGCCTTTGAGTGAGCTGATACCGCTCGCCGCAGCCGAACGACCGAGCGCA
GCGAGTCAGTGAGCGAGGAAGCGGAAGAGCGCCCAATACGCAAACCGCCTCTCCCCGCGCGTTGGCCGAT
TCATTAATGCAGCTGGCACGACAGGTTTCCCGACTGGAAAGCGGGCAGTGAGCGCAACGCAATTAATGTG
AGTTAGCTCACTCATTAGGCACCCCAGGCTTTACACTTTATGCTCCCGGCTCGTATGTTGTGTGGAATTG
TGAGCGGATAACAATTTCACACAGGAAACAGCTATGACCATGATTACGCCAAGCGCGCAATTAACCCTCA
CTAAAGGGAACAAAAGCTGGGTACCGGGCCCAATGCATTGGCGCCGCGGCCGCGAATTAAAAAACCTCCC
ACACCTCCCCCTGAACCTGAAACATAAAATGAATGCAATTGTTGTTGTTAACTTGTTTATTGCAGCTTAT
AATGGTTACAAATAAAGCAATAGCATCACAAATTTCACAAATAAAGCATTTTTTTCACTGCATTCTAGTT
GTGGTTTGTCCAAACTCATCAATGTATCTTATCATGTCTGGATCTACGTAATACGACTCACTATAGTTCT
AGATCACTTGTACAGCTCGTCCATGCCGCCGGTGGAGTGGCGGCCCTCGGCGCGTTCGTACTGTTCCACG
ATGGTGTAGTCCTCGTTGTGGGAGGTGATGTCCAACTTGATGTTGACGTTGTAGGCGCCGGGCAGCTGCA
CGGGCTTCTTGGCCTTGTAGGTGGTCTTGACCTCAGCGTCGTAGTGGCCGCCGTCCTTCAGCTTCAGCCT
CTGCTTGATCTCGCCCTTCAGGGCGCCGTCCTCGGGGTACATCCGCTCGGAGGAGGCCTCCCAGCCCATG
GTTTTCTTCTGCATTACGGGGCCGTCGGAGGGGAAGTTGGTGCCGCGCAGCTTCACCTTGTAGATGAACT
CGCCGTCCTGCAGGGAGGAGTCCTGGGTCACGGTCACCACGCCGCCGTCCTCGAAGTTCATCACGCGCTC
CCACTTGAAGCCCTCGGGG
